Addgene plasmid #208385: Lenti-sgRNA-Cre-GpNLuc-sgmcGAS
Purpose: Lentiviral vector expressing Cas9, GpNLuc, and sgRNA targeting murine cGAS gene.
Depositing lab: Gaorav Gupta. Depositing organization: University of North Carolina at Chapel Hill. Publication: MRE11 liberates cGAS from nucleosome sequestration during tumorigenesis. Cho MG, Kumar RJ, Lin CC, Boyer JA, Shahir JA, Fagan-Solis K, Simpson DA, Fan C, Foster CE, Goddard AM, Lerner LM, Ellington SW, Wang Q, Wang Y, Ho AY, Liu P, Perou CM, Zhang Q, McGinty RK, Purvis JE, Gupta GP. Nature. 2024 Jan 10. doi: 10.1038/s41586-023-06889-6. PubMed 38200309.
Backbone
  Vector backbone: LentiCRISPR V2-Cre-NLuc
  Vector type: Mammalian Expression, Lentiviral, Luciferase
Growth in bacteria
  Bacterial resistance: Ampicillin, 100 μg/mL
  Growth temperature: 37°C
  Growth strain: NEB Stable
  Copy number: High Copy
Gene/Insert
  Gene/Insert name: sgcGAS
  gRNA/shRNA sequence: Unspecified
  Species: M. musculus (mouse)
  Mutation: WT
  Entrez Gene: Cgas (a.k.a. E330016A19Rik, Mb21d1)
  Cloning method: Gibson Cloning
  Sequencing primers: 5′ Unknown
Terms and licenses: Academic/Nonprofit Terms; Industry Terms: Not Available to Industry
How to cite: Lenti-sgRNA-Cre-GpNLuc-sgmcGAS was a gift from Gaorav Gupta (Addgene plasmid # 208385 ; http://n2t.net/addgene:208385 ; RRID:Addgene_208385)
