[The description below was written by a language model from this plasmid's Addgene catalogue record and pLannotate feature annotations shown in this document.]
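Description:
Lenti-sgRNA-Cre-GpNLuc-sgmcGAS is a third-generation-style, self-inactivating HIV-1 lentiviral transfer plasmid built on a LentiCRISPR V2-Cre-NLuc backbone and designed to deliver a guide RNA against the mouse Cgas gene together with Cre recombinase and a dual reporter. It is propagated in E. coli as a high-copy plasmid through a ColE1/pUC-type origin with ampicillin selection (AmpR). The backbone also carries an f1 origin and an SV40/EM7-driven bleomycin/Zeocin resistance cassette that lies outside the packaged region. Viral genomic RNA is transcribed from a CMV enhancer/promoter fused to a truncated 5' LTR. It includes the Ψ packaging signal with a partial gag sequence, the RRE for Rev-dependent nuclear export, the cPPT/CTS, WPRE to boost transcript expression, and a ΔU3 3' LTR followed by a bGH polyadenylation signal.

Between the LTRs, a human U6 promoter drives the cGAS-targeting spacer fused to the S. pyogenes gRNA scaffold; the record does not specify the guide sequence. Downstream, an EF-1α core promoter drives Cre followed by EGFP and NanoLuc. The EGFP and NanoLuc sequences presumably form the GpNLuc fusion reporter, which allows fluorescent and bioluminescent tracking of transduced cells. How Cre is linked to the reporter is not annotated.

The catalogue purpose statement says the vector expresses Cas9, but the feature table contains no Cas9 coding sequence, and the construct name points to Cre instead. This arrangement would suit cells or mice carrying Cre-dependent alleles, potentially including a Cre-activated Cas9, although the record does not say so. The associated work concerns cGAS regulation during tumorigenesis.
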