Features (pLannotate 1.2.2; 34 found; start..end, strand, type, name):
     93..140     -  promoter       EM7 promoter: synthetic bacterial promoter&nbsp
    188..517     -  promoter       SV40 promoter: SV40 enhancer and early promoter
    531..959     -  rep_origin     f1 ori (sequence partly withheld): f1 bacteriophage origin of replication; arrow indicates direction of (+) strand synthesis
    980..1001    -  promoter       SV40 promoter (fragment): SV40 enhancer and early promoter
   1005..1229    -  polyA_signal   bGH poly(A) signal: bovine growth hormone polyadenylation signal
   1261..1494    -  LTR            3' LTR (ΔU3): self-inactivating 3' long terminal repeat (LTR) from HIV-1
   1496..1515    -  misc_feature   cPPT/CTS (fragment): central polypurine tract and central termination sequence of HIV-1
   1566..2154    -  misc_feature   WPRE: woodchuck hepatitis virus posttranscriptional regulatory element
   2170..2685    -  CDS            Nluc: NanoLuc® luciferase human codon-optimized
   2701..3417    -  CDS            EGFP: EGFP is a basic (constitutively fluorescent) green fluorescent protein published in 1996, derived from Aequorea victoria. It is reported to be a rapidly-maturing weak dimer with moderate acid sensitivity.
   3475..4502    -  CDS            Cre (fragment): site-specific recombinase Cre is a site-specific recombinase from bacteriophage P1. Recombination occurs at loxP sequences.
   4547..4758    -  promoter       EF-1α core promoter: core promoter for human elongation factor EF-1α
   4784..4802    -  CDS            small t antigen (fragment): SV40 (simian virus 40) small t antigen
   4820..4895    -  misc_RNA       gRNA scaffold: guide RNA scaffold for the Streptococcus pyogenes CRISPR/Cas9 system
   4925..5165    -  promoter       U6 promoter: RNA polymerase III promoter for human U6 snRNA
   5216..5333    -  misc_feature   cPPT/CTS: central polypurine tract and central termination sequence of HIV-1
   5383..5483    -  CDS            Rev (fragment): human immunodeficiency virus 1 (HIV-1) Rev protein; rev; enhances nuclear export of unspliced and incompletely spliced viral mRNAs
   5860..6093    -  misc_feature   RRE: The Rev response element (RRE) of HIV-1 allows for Rev-dependent mRNA export from the nucleus to the cytoplasm.
   6239..6602    -  CDS            HIV-1 gag (fragment): gag protein from human immunodeficiency virus 1; gag
   6586..6711    -  misc_feature   HIV-1 Ψ: packaging signal of human immunodeficiency virus type 1
   6758..6938    -  LTR            5' LTR (truncated): truncated 5' long terminal repeat (LTR) from HIV-1
   6956..7155    -  promoter       CMV promoter: human cytomegalovirus (CMV) immediate early promoter
   7156..7535    -  enhancer       CMV enhancer: human cytomegalovirus immediate early enhancer
   7690..7742    +  misc_feature   bom (fragment): basis of mobility region from pBR322
   7801..7905    +  promoter       AmpR promoter: bla
   7906..8766    +  CDS            AmpR: β-lactamase; bla; confers resistance to ampicillin, carbenicillin, and related antibiotics
   8937..9525    +  rep_origin     ori: high-copy-number ColE1/pMB1/pBR322/pUC origin of replication
   9708..9800    +  CDS            lacI (fragment): lac repressor; lacI; The lac repressor binds to the lac operator to inhibit transcription in E. coli. This inhibition can be relieved by adding lactose or isopropyl-β-D-thiogalactopyranoside (IPTG).
   9813..9834    +  protein_bind   CAP binding site: CAP binding activates transcription in the presence of cAMP. E. coli catabolite activator protein
   9849..9879    +  promoter       lac promoter: promoter for the E. coli lac operon
   9887..9903    +  protein_bind   lac operator: The lac repressor binds to the lac operator to inhibit transcription in E. coli. This inhibition can be relieved by adding lactose or isopropyl-β-D-thiogalactopyranoside (IPTG). lac repressor encoded by lacI
   9976..10097   -  polyA_signal   SV40 poly(A) signal: SV40 polyadenylation signal
  10092..10217   -  CDS            ble (fragment): BLE_KLEPN - Experimental evidence at protein level: Swiss-Prot protein existence level 1. Binding protein with a strong affinity to the bleomycin family of antibiotics. Binds to CL990; an antimitotic-antibiotic compound. From Klebsiella pneumoniae.
  10227..74      -  CDS            BleoR (across the origin): antibiotic-binding protein; Sh ble from Streptoalloteichus hindustanus; confers resistance to bleomycin, phleomycin, and Zeocin™
>Addgene plasmid #208385 | Lenti-sgRNA-Cre-GpNLuc-sgmcGAS | addgene full sequence | sequence record 412349 | Addgene NGS Result
TCGGTCCAGAACTCGACCGCTCCGGCGACGTCGCGCGCGGTGAGCACCGGAACGGCACTGGTCAACTTGG
CCATGGTTTAGTTCCTCACCTTGTCGTATTATACTATGCCGATATACTATGCCGATGATTAATTGTCAAC
ACGTGCTGATCAGATCCGAAAATGGATATACAAGCTCCCGGGAGCTTTTTGCAAAAGCCTAGGCCTCCAA
AAAAGCCTCCTCACTACTTCTGGAATAGCTCAGAGGCAGAGGCGGCCTCGGCCTCTGCATAAATAAAAAA
AATTAGTCAGCCATGGGGCGGAGAATGGGCGGAACTGGGCGGAGTTAGGGGCGGGATGGGCGGAGTTAGG
GGCGGGACTATGGTTGCTGACTAATTGAGATGCATGCTTTGCATACTTCTGCCTGCTGGGGAGCCTGGGG
ACTTTCCACACCTGGTTGCTGACTAATTGAGATGCATGCTTTGCATACTTCTGCCTGCTGGGGAGCCTGG
GGACTTTCCACACCCTAACTGACACACATTCCACAGAATTAATTCGCGTTAAATTTTTGTTAAATCAGCT
CATTTTTTAACCAATAGGCCGAAATCGGCAAAATCCCTTATAAATCAAAAGAATAGACCGAGATAGGGT
[37 nt withheld, positions 630-666]
AAAGAACGTGGACTCCAACGTCAAAGG
[49 nt withheld, positions 694-742]
T
[91 nt withheld, positions 744-834]
G
[124 nt withheld, positions 836-959]
GGGGATACCCCCTAGAGCCCCAGCTGGTTCTTTCCGCCTCAGAAGCCATAGAGCCCACCGCATCCCCAGC
ATGCCTGCTATTGTCTTCCCAATCCTCCCCCTTGCTGTCCTGCCCCACCCCACCCCCCAGAATAGAATGA
CACCTACTCAGACAATGCGATGCAATTTCCTCATTTTATTAGGAAAGGACAGTGGGAGTGGCACCTTCCA
GGGTCAAGGAAGGCACGGGGGAGGGGCAAACAACAGATGGCTGGCAACTAGAAGGCACAGTCGAGGCTGA
TCAGCGGGTTTAAACGGGCCCTGCTAGAGATTTTCCACACTGACTAAAAGGGTCTGAGGGATCTCTAGTT
ACCAGAGTCACACAACAGACGGGCACACACTACTTGAAGCACTCAAGGCAAGCTTTATTGAGGCTTAAGC
AGTGGGTTCCCTAGTTAGCCAGAGAGCTCCCAGGCTCAGATCTGGTCTAACCAGAGAGACCCAGTACAAG
CAAAAAGCAGATCTTGTCTTCGTTGGGAGTGAATTAGCCCTTCCAGTCCCCCCTTTTCTTTTAAAAAGTG
GCTAAGATCTACAGCTGCCTTGTAAGTCATTGGTCTTAAAGTCGACGCGGGGAGGCGGCCCAAAGGGAGA
TCCGACTCGTCTGAGGGCGAAGGCGAAGACGCGGAAGAGGCCGCAGAGCCGGCAGCAGGCCGCGGGAAGG
AAGGTCCGCTGGATTGAGGGCCGAAGGGACGTAGCAGAAGGACGTCCCGCGCAGAATCCAGGTGGCAACA
CAGGCGAGCAGCCAAGGAAAGGACGATGATTTCCCCGACAACACCACGGAATTGTCAGTGCCCAACAGCC
GAGCCCCTGTCCAGCAGCGGGCAAGGCAGGCGGCGATGAGTTCCGCCGTGGCAATAGGGAGGGGGAAAGC
GAAAGTCCCGGAAAGGAGCTGACAGGTGGTGGCAATGCCCCAACCAGTGGGGGTTGCGTCAGCAAACACA
GTGCACACCACGCCACGTTGCCTGACAACGGGCCACAACTCCTCATAAAGAGACAGCAACCAGGATTTAT
ACAAGGAGGAGAAAATGAAAGCCATACGGGAAGCAATAGCATGATACAAAGGCATTAAAGCAGCGTATCC
ACATAGCGTAAAAGGAGCAACATAGTTAAGAATACCAGTCAATCTTTCACAAATTTTGTAATCCAGAGGT
TGATTGTCGACTTAACGCGTTTACGCCAGAATGCGTTCGCACAGCCGCCAGCCGGTCACTCCGTTGATGG
TTACTCGGAACAGCAGGGAGCCGTCGGGGTTGATCAGGCGCTCGTCGATAATTTTGTTGCCGTTCCACAG
GGTCCCTGTTACAGTGATCTTTTTGCCGTCGAACACGGCGATGCCTTCATACGGCCGTCCGAAATAGTCG
ATCATGTTCGGCGTAACCCCGTCGATTACCAGTGTGCCATAGTGCAGGATCACCTTAAAGTGATGATCAT
CCACAGGGTACACCACCTTAAAAATTTTTTCGATCTGGCCCATTTGGTCGCCGCTCAGACCTTCATACGG
GATGATGACATGGATGTCGATCTTCAGCCCATTTTCACCGCTCAGGACAATCCTTTGGATCGGAGTTACG
GACACCCCGAGATTCTGAAACAAACTGGACACACCTCCCTGTTCAAGGACTTGGTCCAGGTTGTAGCCGG
CTGTCTGTCGCCAGTCCCCAACGAAATCTTCGAGTGTGAAGACCATACCTCCGGAGATATCCTTGTACAG
CTCGTCCATGCCGAGAGTGATCCCGGCGGCGGTCACGAACTCCAGCAGGACCATGTGATCGCGCTTCTCG
TTGGGGTCTTTGCTCAGGGCGGACTGGGTGCTCAGGTAGTGGTTGTCGGGCAGCAGCACGGGGCCGTCGC
CGATGGGGGTGTTCTGCTGGTAGTGGTCGGCGAGCTGCACGCTGCCGTCCTCGATGTTGTGGCGGATCTT
GAAGTTCACCTTGATGCCGTTCTTCTGCTTGTCGGCCATGATATAGACGTTGTGGCTGTTGTAGTTGTAC
TCCAGCTTGTGCCCCAGGATGTTGCCGTCCTCCTTGAAGTCGATGCCCTTCAGCTCGATGCGGTTCACCA
GGGTGTCGCCCTCGAACTTCACCTCGGCGCGGGTCTTGTAGTTGCCGTCGTCCTTGAAGAAGATGGTGCG
CTCCTGGACGTAGCCTTCGGGCATGGCGGACTTGAAGAAGTCGTGCTGCTTCATGTGGTCGGGGTAGCGG
CTGAAGCACTGCACGCCGTAGGTCAGGGTGGTCACGAGGGTGGGCCAGGGCACGGGCAGCTTGCCGGTGG
TGCAGATGAACTTCAGGGTCAGCTTGCCGTAGGTGGCATCGCCCTCGCCCTCGCCGGACACGCTGAACTT
GTGGCCGTTTACGTCGCCGTCCAGCTCGACCAGGATGGGCACCACCCCGGTGAACAGCTCCTCGCCCTTG
CTCACCATCGGTCCAGGATTCTCTTCGACATCTCCGGCTTGTTTCAGCAGAGAGAAGTTTGTTGCATCGC
CATCTTCCAGCAGGCGCACCATTGCCCCTGTTTCACTATCCAGGTTACGGATATAGTTCATGACAATATT
TACATTGGTCCAGCCACCAGCTTGCATGATCTCCGGTATTGAAACTCCAGCGCGGGCCATATCTCGCGCG
GCTCCGACACGGGCACTGTGTCCAGACCAGGCCAGGTATCTCTGACCAGAGTCATCCTTAGCGCCGTAAA
TCAATCGATGAGTTGCTTCAAAAATCCCTTCCAGGGCGCGAGTTGATAGCTGGCTGGTGGCAGATGGCGC
GGCAACACCATTTTTTCTGACCCGGCAAAACAGGTAGTTATTCGGATCATCAGCTACACCAGATACGGAA
ATCCATCGCTCGACCAGTTTAGTTACCCCCAGGCTAAGTGCCTTCTCTACACCTGCGGTGCTAACCAGCG
TTTTCGTTCTGCCAATATGGATTAACATTCTCCCACCGTCAGTACGTGAGATATCTTTAACCCTGATCCT
GGCAATTTCGGCTATACGTAACAGGGTGTTATAAGCAATCCCCAGAAATGCCAGATTACGTATATCCTGG
CAGCGATCGCTATTTTCCATGAGTGAACGAACCTGGTCGAAATCAGTGCGTTCGAACGCTAGAGCCTGTT
TTGCACGTTCACCGGCATCAACGTTTTCTTTTCGGATCCGCCGCATAACCAGTGAAACAGCATTGCTGTC
ACTTGGTCGTGGCAGCCCGGACCGACGATGAAGCATGTTTAGCTGGCCCAAATGTTGCTGGATAGTTTTT
ACTGCCAGACCGCGCGCCTGAAGATATAGAAGATAATCGCGAACATCTTCAGGTTCTGCGGGAAACCATT
TCCGGTTATTCAACTTGCACCATGCCGCCCACGACCGGCAAACGGACTGAAGCATTTTCCAGGTATGCTC
AGAAAACGCCTGGCGATCCCTGAACATGTCCATCAGGTTCTTGCGAACCTCATCACTCGTTGCATCGACC
GGTAATGCAGGCAAATTTTGGTGTACGGTCAGTAAATTGGACACCTTCCTCTTCTTCTTGGGCATGGTAG
ATCCTCTAGAACCGGTCCTGTGTTCTGGCGGCAAACCCGTTGCGAAAAAGAACGTTCACGGCGACTACTG
CACTTATATACGGTTCTCCCCCACCCTCGGGAAAAAGGCGGAGCCAGTACACGACATCACTTTCCCAGTT
TACCCCGCGCCACCTTCTCTAGGCACCGGATCAATTGCCGACCCCTCCCCCCAACTTCTCGGGGACTGTG
GGCGATGTGCGCTCTGCCCACTGACGGGCACCGGAGCCAATTCCCACTCCTTTCAAGACCTAGCTAGCGA
ATTCAAAAAAGCACCGACTCGGTGCCACTTTTTCAAGTTGATAACGGACTAGCCTTATTTTAACTTGCTA
TTTCTAGCTCTAAAACATCTAAGACGAGAGCCGTTTCGGTGTTTCGTCCTTTCCACAAGATATATAAAGC
CAAGAAATCGAAATACTTTCAAGTTACGGTAAGCATATGATAGTCCATTTTAAAACATAATTTTAAAACT
GCAAACTACCCAAGAAATTATTACTTTCTACGTCACGTATTTTGTACTAATATCTTTGTGTTTACAGTCA
AATTAATTCTAATTATCTCTCTAACAGCCTTGTATCGTATATGCAAATATGAAGGAATCATGGGAAATAG
GCCCTCGGTACCTTAATTAACCAAACTGGATCTCTGCTGTCCCTGTAATAAACCCGAAAATTTTGAATTT
TTGTAATTTGTTTTTGTAATTCTTTAGTTTGTATGTCTGTTGCTATTATGTCTACTATTCTTTCCCCTGC
ACTGTACCCCCCAATCCCCCCTTTTCTTTTAAAATTGTGGATGAATACTGCCATTTGTCTGCAGAATTGG
CGCACGCAGTGCCGATCCGTTCACTAATCGAATGGATCTGTCTCTGTCTCTCTCTCCACCTTCTTCTTCT
ATTCCTTCGGGCCTGTCGGGTCCCCTCGGGGTTGGGAGGTGGGTCTGAAACGATAATGGTGAATATCCCT
GCCTAACTCTATTCACTATAGAAAGTACAGCAAAAACTATTCTTAAACCTACCAAGCCTCCTACTATCAT
TATGAATAATTTTATATACCACAGCCAATTTGTTATGTTAAACCAATTCCACAAACTTGCCCATTTATCT
AATTCCAATAATTCTTGTTCATTCTTTTCTTGCTGGTTTTGCGATTCTTCAATTAAGGAGTGTATTAAGC
TTGTGTAATTGTTAATTTCTCTGTCCCACTCCATCCAGGTCGTGTGATTCCAAATCTGTTCCAGAGATTT
ATTACTCCAACTAGCATTCCAAGGCACAGCAGTGGTGCAAATGAGTTTTCCAGAGCAACCCCAAATCCCC
AGGAGCTGTTGATCCTTTAGGTATCTTTCCACAGCCAGGATTCTTGCCTGGAGCTGCTTGATGCCCCAGA
CTGTGAGTTGCAACAGATGCTGTTGCGCCTCAATAGCCCTCAGCAAATTGTTCTGCTGCTGCACTATACC
AGACAATAATTGTCTGGCCTGTACCGTCAGCGTCATTGACGCTGCGCCCATAGTGCTTCCTGCTGCTCCC
AAGAACCCAAGGAACAAAGCTCCTATTCCCACTGCTCTTTTTTCTCTCTGCACCACTCTTCTCTTTGCCT
TGGTGGGTGCTACTCCTAATGGTTCAATTTTTACTACTTTATATTTATATAATTCACTTCTCCAATTGTC
CCTCATATCTCCTCCTCCAGGTCTGAAGATCAGCGGCCGCTTGCTGTGCGGTGGTCTTACTTTTGTTTTG
CTCTTCCTCTATCTTGTCTAAAGCTTCCTTGGTGTCTTTTATCTCTATCCTTTGATGCACACAATAGAGG
GTTGCTACTGTATTATATAATGATCTAAGTTCTTCTGATCCTGTCTGAAGGGATGGTTGTAGCTGTCCCA
GTATTTGTCTACAGCCTTCTGATGTTTCTAACAGGCCAGGATTAACTGCGAATCGTTCTAGCTCCCTGCT
TGCCCATACTATATGTTTTAATTTATATTTTTTCTTTCCCCCTGGCCTTAACCGAATTTTTTCCCATCGC
GATCTAATTCTCCCCCGCTTAATACTGACGCTCTCGCACCCATCTCTCTCCTTCTAGCCTCCGCTAGTCA
AAATTTTTGGCGTACTCACCAGTCGCCGCCCCTCGCCTCTTGCCGTGCGCGCTTCAGCAAGCCGAGTCCT
GCGTCGAGAGAGCTCCTCTGGTTTCCCTTTCGCTTTCAAGTCCCTGTTCGGGCGCCACTGCTAGAGATTT
TCCACACTGACTAAAAGGGTCTGAGGGATCTCTAGTTACCAGAGTCACACAACAGACGGGCACACACTAC
TTGAAGCACTCAAGGCAAGCTTTATTGAGGCTTAAGCAGTGGGTTCCCTAGTTAGCCAGAGAGCTCCCAG
GCTCAGATCTGGTCTAACCAGAGAGACCCAGTACAGGCAAAACGCGCTGCTTATATAGACCTCCCACCGT
ACACGCCTACCGCCCATTTGCGTCAATGGGGCGGAGTTGTTACGACATTTTGGAAAGTCCCGTTGATTTT
GGTGCCAAAACAAACTCCCATTGACGTCAATGGGGTGGAGACTTGGAAATCCCCGTGAGTCAAACCGCTA
TCCACGCCCATTGATGTACTGCCAAAACCGCATCACCATGGTAATAGCGATGACTAATACGTAGATGTAC
TGCCAAGTAGGAAAGTCCCATAAGGTCATGTACTGGGCATAATGCCAGGCGGGCCATTTACCGTCATTGA
CGTCAATAGGGGGCGTACTTGGCATATGATACACTTGATGTACTGCCAAGTGGGCAGTTTACCGTAAATA
CTCCACCCATTGACGTCAATGGAAAGTCCCTATTGGCGTTACTATGGGAACATACGTCATTATTGACGTC
AATGGGCGGGGGTCGTTGGGCGGTCAGCCAGGCGGGCCATTTACCGTAAGTTATGTAACGCGGAACTCCA
TATATGGGCTATGAACTAATGACCCCGTAATTGATTACTATTAATAACTAGTCAATAATCAATGTCAACG
CGTATATCTGGCCCGTACATCGCGAAGCAGCGCAAAACGCCTAACCCTAAGCAGATTCTTCATGCAATTG
TCGGTCAAGCCTTGCCTTGTTGTAGCTTAAATTTTGCTCGCGCACTACTCAGCGACCTCCAACACACAAG
CAGGGAGCAGATACTGGCTTAACTATGCGGCATCAGAGCAGATTGTACTGAGAGTGCACCATAGGGGATC
GGGAGATCTCCCGATCCGTCGACGTCAGGTGGCACTTTTCGGGGAAATGTGCGCGGAACCCCTATTTGTT
TATTTTTCTAAATACATTCAAATATGTATCCGCTCATGAGACAATAACCCTGATAAATGCTTCAATAATA
TTGAAAAAGGAAGAGTATGAGTATTCAACATTTCCGTGTCGCCCTTATTCCCTTTTTTGCGGCATTTTGC
CTTCCTGTTTTTGCTCACCCAGAAACGCTGGTGAAAGTAAAAGATGCTGAAGATCAGTTGGGTGCACGAG
TGGGTTACATCGAACTGGATCTCAACAGCGGTAAGATCCTTGAGAGTTTTCGCCCCGAAGAACGTTTTCC
AATGATGAGCACTTTTAAAGTTCTGCTATGTGGCGCGGTATTATCCCGTATTGACGCCGGGCAAGAGCAA
CTCGGTCGCCGCATACACTATTCTCAGAATGACTTGGTTGAGTACTCACCAGTCACAGAAAAGCATCTTA
CGGATGGCATGACAGTAAGAGAATTATGCAGTGCTGCCATAACCATGAGTGATAACACTGCGGCCAACTT
ACTTCTGACAACGATCGGAGGACCGAAGGAGCTAACCGCTTTTTTGCACAACATGGGGGATCATGTAACT
CGCCTTGATCGTTGGGAACCGGAGCTGAATGAAGCCATACCAAACGACGAGCGTGACACCACGATGCCTG
TAGCAATGGCAACAACGTTGCGCAAACTATTAACTGGCGAACTACTTACTCTAGCTTCCCGGCAACAATT
AATAGACTGGATGGAGGCGGATAAAGTTGCAGGACCACTTCTGCGCTCGGCCCTTCCGGCTGGCTGGTTT
ATTGCTGATAAATCTGGAGCCGGTGAGCGTGGGTCTCGCGGTATCATTGCAGCACTGGGGCCAGATGGTA
AGCCCTCCCGTATCGTAGTTATCTACACGACGGGGAGTCAGGCAACTATGGATGAACGAAATAGACAGAT
CGCTGAGATAGGTGCCTCACTGATTAAGCATTGGTAACTGTCAGACCAAGTTTACTCATATATACTTTAG
ATTGATTTAAAACTTCATTTTTAATTTAAAAGGATCTAGGTGAAGATCCTTTTTGATAATCTCATGACCA
AAATCCCTTAACGTGAGTTTTCGTTCCACTGAGCGTCAGACCCCGTAGAAAAGATCAAAGGATCTTCTTG
AGATCCTTTTTTTCTGCGCGTAATCTGCTGCTTGCAAACAAAAAAACCACCGCTACCAGCGGTGGTTTGT
TTGCCGGATCAAGAGCTACCAACTCTTTTTCCGAAGGTAACTGGCTTCAGCAGAGCGCAGATACCAAATA
CTGTTCTTCTAGTGTAGCCGTAGTTAGGCCACCACTTCAAGAACTCTGTAGCACCGCCTACATACCTCGC
TCTGCTAATCCTGTTACCAGTGGCTGCTGCCAGTGGCGATAAGTCGTGTCTTACCGGGTTGGACTCAAGA
CGATAGTTACCGGATAAGGCGCAGCGGTCGGGCTGAACGGGGGGTTCGTGCACACAGCCCAGCTTGGAGC
GAACGACCTACACCGAACTGAGATACCTACAGCGTGAGCTATGAGAAAGCGCCACGCTTCCCGAAGGGAG
AAAGGCGGACAGGTATCCGGTAAGCGGCAGGGTCGGAACAGGAGAGCGCACGAGGGAGCTTCCAGGGGGA
AACGCCTGGTATCTTTATAGTCCTGTCGGGTTTCGCCACCTCTGACTTGAGCGTCGATTTTTGTGATGCT
CGTCAGGGGGGCGGAGCCTATGGAAAAACGCCAGCAACGCGGCCTTTTTACGGTTCCTGGCCTTTTGCTG
GCCTTTTGCTCACATGTTCTTTCCTGCGTTATCCCCTGATTCTGTGGATAACCGTATTACCGCCTTTGAG
TGAGCTGATACCGCTCGCCGCAGCCGAACGACCGAGCGCAGCGAGTCAGTGAGCGAGGAAGCGGAAGAGC
GCCCAATACGCAAACCGCCTCTCCCCGCGCGTTGGCCGATTCATTAATGCAGCTGGCACGACAGGTTTCC
CGACTGGAAAGCGGGCAGTGAGCGCAACGCAATTAATGTGAGTTAGCTCACTCATTAGGCACCCCAGGCT
TTACACTTTATGCTTCCGGCTCGTATGTTGTGTGGAATTGTGAGCGGATAACAATTTCACACAGGAAACA
GCTATGACCATGATTACGCCAAGCTCTAGCTAGAGGTCGACGGTATACAGACATGATAAGATACATTGAT
GAGTTTGGACAAACCACAACTAGAATGCAGTGAAAAAAATGCTTTATTTGTGAAATTTGTGATGCTATTG
CTTTATTTGTAACCATTATAAGCTGCAATAAACAAGTTGGGGTGGGCGAAGAACTCCAGCATGAGATCCC
CGCGCTGGAGGATCATCCAGCCGGCGTCCCGGAAAACGATTCCGAAGCCCAACCTTTCATAGAAGGCGGC
GGTGGAATCGAAATCTCGTAGCACGTGTCAGTCCTGCTCCTCGGCCACGAAGTGCACGCAGTTGCCGGCC
GGGTCGCGCAGGGCGAACTCCCGCCCCCACGGCTGCTCGCCGATCTCGGTCATGGCCGGCCCGGAGGCGT
CCCGGAAGTTCGTGGACACGACCTCCGACCACTCGGCGTACAGCTCGTCCAGGCCGCGCACCCACACCCA
GGCCAGGGTGTTGTCCGGCACCACCTGGTCCTGGACCGCGCTGATGAACAGGGTCACGTCGTCCCGGACC
ACACCGGCGAAGTCGTCCTCCACGAAGTCCCGGGAGAACCCGAGCCGG
